>Addgene plasmid #177804 | pCAG-nDsRedFL-intron | addgene full sequence | sequence record 354352 | Addgene NGS Result
TGCCACCTGGGTCGACATTGATTATTGACTAGTTATTAATAGTAATCAATTACGGGGTCATTAGTTCATA
GCCCATATATGGAGTTCCGCGTTACATAACTTACGGTAAATGGCCCGCCTGGCTGACCGCCCAACGACCC
CCGCCCATTGACGTCAATAATGACGTATGTTCCCATAGTAACGCCAATAGGGACTTTCCATTGACGTCAA
TGGGTGGAGTATTTACGGTAAACTGCCCACTTGGCAGTACATCAAGTGTATCATATGCCAAGTACGCCCC
CTATTGACGTCAATGACGGTAAATGGCCCGCCTGGCATTATGCCCAGTACATGACCTTATGGGACTTTCC
TACTTGGCAGTACATCTACGTATTAGTCATCGCTATTACCATGGTCGAGGTGAGCCCCACGTTCTGCTTC
ACTCTCCCCATCTCCCCCCCCTCCCCACCCCCAATTTTGTATTTATTTATTTTTTAATTATTTTGTGCAG
CGATGGGGGCGGGGGGGGGGGGGGGGCGMGGGGCGGGGSGGGGCGAGGSGGAGAGGTGCGGCGGCAGCCA
ATCAGAGCGGCGCGCTCCGAAAGTTTCCTTTTATGGCGAGGCGGCGGCGGCGGCGGCCCTATAAAAAGCG
AAGCGCGCGGCGGGCGGGAGTCGCTGCGCGCTGCCTTCGCCCCGTGCCCCGCTCCGCCGCCGCCTCGCGC
CGCCCGCCCCGGCTCTGACTGACCGCGTTACTCCCACAGGTGAGCGGGCGGGACGGCCCTTCTCCTCCGG
GCTGTAATTAGCGCTTGGTTTAATGACGGCTTGTTTCTTTTCTGTGGCTGCGTGAAAGCCTTGAGGGGCT
CCGGGAGGGCCCTTTGTGCGGGGGGAGCGGCTCGGGGGGTGCGTGCGTGTGTGTGTGCGTGGGGAGCGCC
GCGTGCGGCTCCGCGCTGCCCGGCGGCTGTGAGCGCTGCGGGCGCGGCGCGGGGCTTTGTGCGCTCCGCA
GTGTGCGCGAGGGGAGCGCGGCCGGGGGCGGTGCCCCGCGGTGCGGGGGGGGCTGCGAGGGGAACAAAGG
CTGCGTGCGGGGTGTGTGCGTGGGGGGGTGAGCAGGGGGTGTGGGCGCGTCGGTCGGGCTGCAACCCCCC
CTGCACCCCCCTCCCCGAGTTGCTGAGCACGGCCCGGCTTCGGGTGCGGGGCTCCGTACGGGGCGTGGCG
CGGGGCTCGCCGTGCCGGGCGGGGGGTGGCGGCAGGTGGGGGTGCCGGGCGGGGCGGGGCCGCCTCGGGC
CGGGGAGGGCTCGGGGGAGGGGCGCGGCGGCCCCCGGAGCGCCGGCGGCTGTCGAGGCGCGGCGAGCCGC
AGCCATTGCCTTTTATGGTAATCGTGCGAGAGGGCGCAGGGACTTCCTTTGTCCCAAATCTGTGCGGAGC
CGAAATCTGGGAGGCGCCGCCGCACCCCCTCTAGCGGGCGCGGGGCGAAGCGGTGCGGCGCCGGCAGGAA
GGAAATGGGCGGGGAGGGCCTTCGTGCGTCGCCGCGCCGCCGTCCCCTTCTCCCTCTCCAGCCTCGGGGC
TGTCCGCGGGGGGACGGCTGCCTTCGGGGGGGACGGGGCAGGGCGGGGTTCGGCTTCTGGCGTGTGACCG
GCGGCTCTAGAGCCTCTGCTAACCATGTTCATGCCTTCTTCTTTTTCCTACAGCTCCTGGGCAACGTGCT
GGTTATTGTGCTGTCTCATCATTTTGGCAAAGAATTCACCCGGGAAGCCACCATGGCTCCAAAGAAGAAG
CGTAAGGTACGGTACGCCTCCTCCGAGAACGTCATCACCGAGTTCATGCGCTTCAAGGTGCGCATGGAGG
GCACCGTGAACGGCCACGAGTTCGAGATCGAGGGCGAGGGCGAGGGCCGCCCCTACGAGGGCCACAACAC
CGTGAAGCTGAAGGTGACCAAGGGCGGCCCCCTGCCCTTCGCCTGGGACATCCTGTCCCCCCAGTTCCAG
TACGGCTCCAAGGTGTACGTGAAGCACCCCGCCGACATCCCCGACTACAAGAAGCTGTCCTTCCCCGAGG
GCTTCAAGTGGGAGCGCGTGATGAACTTCGAGGACGGCGGCGTGGCGACCGTGACCCAGGACTCCTCCCT
GCAGGACGGCTGCTTCATCTACAAGGTGAAGTTCATCGGCGTGAACTTCCCCTCCGACGGCCCCGTGATG
CAGAAGAAAACTATGGGCTGGGAGGCCTCCACCGAGCGCCTGTACCCCCGCGACGGCGTGCTGAAGGGCG
AGACCCACAAGGCCCTGAAGCTGAAGGACGGCGGCCACTACCTGGTGGAGTTCAAGTCCATCTACATGGC
CAAGAAGCCCGTGCAGGTGAGTACTCCCTCTCAAAAGCGGGCATGACTTCTGCGCTAAGATTGTCAGTTT
CCAAAAACGAGGAGGATTTGATATTCACCTGGCCCGCGGTGATGCCTTTGAGGGATATCGTGGCCGCGTC
CATCTGGTCAGAAAAGACAATCTTTTTGTTGTCAACGTTGAGGTGTGACAGGCTTGAGAGCTGGCCATAC
ACTTGAGTGACAATGACATCCACTTTGCCTTTCTCTCCACAGCTGCCCGGCTACTACTACGTGGACGCCA
AGCTGGACATCACCTCCCACAACGAGGACTACACCATCGTGGAGCAGTACGAGCGCACCGAGGGCCGCCA
CCACCTGTTCCTGGGTACCGACTATAAGGACCACGACGGAGACTACAAGGATCATGATATTGATTACAAA
GACGATGACGATAAGTAACTCGAGTGTAGATCTTTTTCCCTCTGCCAAAAATTATGGGGACATCATGAAG
CCCCTTGAGCATCTGACTTCTGGCTAATAAAGGAAATTTATTTTCATTGCAATAGTGTGTTGGAATTTTT
TGTGTCTCTCACTCGGAAGGACATATGGGAGGGCAAATCATTTAAAACATCAGAATGAGTATTTGGTTTA
GAGTTTGGCAACATATGCCCATATGCTGGCTGCCATGAACAAAGGTTGGCTATAAAGAGGTCATCAGTAT
ATGAAACAGCCCCCTGCTGTCCATTCCTTATTCCATAGAAAAGCCTTGACTTGAGGTTAGATTTTTTTTA
TATTTTGTTTTGTGTTATTTTTTTCTTTAACATCCCTAAAATTTTCCTTACATGTTTTACTAGCCAGATT
TTTCCTCCTCTCCTGACTACTCCCAGTCATAGCTGTCCCTCTTCTCTTATGGAGATCCCTCGACCTGCAG
CCCAAGCTTGGCGTAATCATGGTCATAGCTGTTTCCTGTGTGAAATTGTTATCCGCTCACAATTCCACAC
AACATACGAGCCGGAAGCATAAAGTGTAAAGCCTGGGGTGCCTAATGAGTGAGCTAACTCACATTAATTG
CGTTGCGCTCACTGCCCGCTTTCCAGTCGGGAAACCTGTCGTGCCAGCGGATCCGCATCTCAATTAGTCA
GCAACCATAGTCCCGCCCCTAACTCCGCCCATCCCGCCCCTAACTCCGCCCAGTTCCGCCCATTCTCCGC
CCCATGGCTGACTAATTTTTTTTATTTATGCAGAGGCCGAGGCCGCCTCGGCCTCTGAGCTATTCCAGAA
GTAGTGAGGAGGCTTTTTTGGAGGCCTAGGCTTTTGCAAAAAGCTAACTTGTTTATTGCAGCTTATAATG
GTTACAAATAAAGCAATAGCATCACAAATTTCACAAATAAAGCATTTTTTTCACTGCATTCTAGTTGTGG
TTTGTCCAAACTCATCAATGTATCTTATCATGTCTGGATCCGCTGCATTAATGAATCGGCCAACGCGCGG
GGAGAGGCGGTTTGCGTATTGGGCGCTCTTCCGCTTCCTCGCTCACTGACTCGCTGCGCTCGGTCGTTCG
GCTGCGGCGAGCGGTATCAGCTCACTCAAAGGCGGTAATACGGTTATCCACAGAATCAGGGGATAACGCA
GGAAAGAACATGTGAGCAAAAGGCCAGCAAAAGGCCAGGAACCGTAAAAAGGCCGCGTTGCTGGCGTTTT
TCCATAGGCTCCGCCCCCCTGACGAGCATCACAAAAATCGACGCTCAAGTCAGAGGTGGCGAAACCCGAC
AGGACTATAAAGATACCAGGCGTTTCCCCCTGGAAGCTCCCTCGTGCGCTCTCCTGTTCCGACCCTGCCG
CTTACCGGATACCTGTCCGCCTTTCTCCCTTCGGGAAGCGTGGCGCTTTCTCATAGCTCACGCTGTAGGT
ATCTCAGTTCGGTGTAGGTCGTTCGCTCCAAGCTGGGCTGTGTGCACGAACCCCCCGTTCAGCCCGACCG
CTGCGCCTTATCCGGTAACTATCGTCTTGAGTCCAACCCGGTAAGACACGACTTATCGCCACTGGCAGCA
GCCACTGGTAACAGGATTAGCAGAGCGAGGTATGTAGGCGGTGCTACAGAGTTCTTGAAGTGGTGGCCTA
ACTACGGCTACACTAGAAGAACAGTATTTGGTATCTGCGCTCTGCTGAAGCCAGTTACCTTCGGAAAAAG
AGTTGGTAGCTCTTGATCCGGCAAACAAACCACCGCTGGTAGCGGTGGTTTTTTTGTTTGCAAGCAGCAG
ATTACGCGCAGAAAAAAAGGATCTCAAGAAGATCCTTTGATCTTTTCTACGGGGTCTGACGCTCAGTGGA
ACGAAAACTCACGTTAAGGGATTTTGGTCATGAGATTATCAAAAAGGATCTTCACCTAGATCCTTTTAAA
TTAAAAATGAAGTTTTAAATCAATCTAAAGTATATATGAGTAAACTTGGTCTGACAGTTACCAATGCTTA
ATCAGTGAGGCACCTATCTCAGCGATCTGTCTATTTCGTTCATCCATAGTTGCCTGACTCCCCGTCGTGT
AGATAACTACGATACGGGAGGGCTTACCATCTGGCCCCAGTGCTGCAATGATACCGCGAGACCCACGCTC
ACCGGCTCCAGATTTATCAGCAATAAACCAGCCAGCCGGAAGGGCCGAGCGCAGAAGTGGTCCTGCAACT
TTATCCGCCTCCATCCAGTCTATTAATTGTTGCCGGGAAGCTAGAGTAAGTAGTTCGCCAGTTAATAGTT
TGCGCAACGTTGTTGCCATTGCTACAGGCATCGTGGTGTCACGCTCGTCGTTTGGTATGGCTTCATTCAG
CTCCGGTTCCCAACGATCAAGGCGAGTTACATGATCCCCCATGTTGTGCAAAAAAGCGGTTAGCTCCTTC
GGTCCTCCGATCGTTGTCAGAAGTAAGTTGGCCGCAGTGTTATCACTCATGGTTATGGCAGCACTGCATA
ATTCTCTTACTGTCATGCCATCCGTAAGATGCTTTTCTGTGACTGGTGAGTACTCAACCAAGTCATTCTG
AGAATAGTGTATGCGGCGACCGAGTTGCTCTTGCCCGGCGTCAATACGGGATAATACCGCGCCACATAGC
AGAACTTTAAAAGTGCTCATCATTGGAAAACGTTCTTCGGGGCGAAAACTCTCAAGGATCTTACCGCTGT
TGAGATCCAGTTCGATGTAACCCACTCGTGCACCCAACTGATCTTCAGCATCTTTTACTTTCACCAGCGT
TTCTGGGTGAGCAAAAACAGGAAGGCAAAATGCCGCAAAAAAGGGAATAAGGGCGACACGGAAATGTTGA
ATACTCATACTCTTCCTTTTTCAATATTATTGAAGCATTTATCAGGGTTATTGTCTCATGAGCGGATACA
TATTTGAATGTATTTAGAAAAATAAACAAATAGGGGTTCCGCGCACATTTCCCCGAAAAG
Features (pLannotate 1.2.2; 19 found; start..end, strand, type, name):
     14..393     +  enhancer       CMV enhancer: human cytomegalovirus immediate early enhancer
    395..646     +  promoter       chicken β-actin promoter: contains a 21-bp deletion relative to the standard chicken β-actin promoter
    647..1663    +  intron         chimeric intron: chimera between introns from chicken β-actin and rabbit β-globin
   1667..1747    +  CDS            HBB (fragment): HBB_COLGU - Experimental evidence at transcript level: Swiss-Prot protein existence level 2. Involved in oxygen transport from the lung to the various peripheral tissues. From Colobus guereza (Mantled guereza) (Eastern black-and-white colobus monkey).
   1766..2326    +  CDS            DsRed2 (fragment): DsRed2 is a basic (constitutively fluorescent) red fluorescent protein published in 2006, derived from Discosoma sp..
   2327..2562    +  intron         chimeric intron: chimera between introns from adenovirus and immunoglobulin heavy chain genes
   2560..2688    +  CDS            dTomato (fragment): dTomato is a basic (constitutively fluorescent) orange fluorescent protein published in 2004, derived from Discosoma sp.. It is reported to be a somewhat slowly-maturing dimer with low acid sensitivity.
   2826..2881    +  polyA_signal   β-globin poly(A) signal: rabbit β-globin polyadenylation signal (Gil and Proudfoot, 1987)
   3266..3282    -  protein_bind   lac operator: The lac repressor binds to the lac operator to inhibit transcription in E. coli. This inhibition can be relieved by adding lactose or isopropyl-β-D-thiogalactopyranoside (IPTG). lac repressor encoded by lacI
   3290..3320    -  promoter       lac promoter: promoter for the E. coli lac operon
   3335..3356    -  protein_bind   CAP binding site: CAP binding activates transcription in the presence of cAMP. E. coli catabolite activator protein
   3369..3408    -  CDS            lacI (fragment): lac repressor; lacI; The lac repressor binds to the lac operator to inhibit transcription in E. coli. This inhibition can be relieved by adding lactose or isopropyl-β-D-thiogalactopyranoside (IPTG).
   3415..3437    +  promoter       SV40 promoter (fragment): SV40 enhancer and early promoter
   3461..3596    +  rep_origin     SV40 ori: SV40 origin of replication
   3616..3750    +  polyA_signal   SV40 poly(A) signal: SV40 polyadenylation signal
   3752..3806    -  CDS            lacI (fragment): lac repressor; lacI; The lac repressor binds to the lac operator to inhibit transcription in E. coli. This inhibition can be relieved by adding lactose or isopropyl-β-D-thiogalactopyranoside (IPTG).
   3989..4577    -  rep_origin     ori: high-copy-number ColE1/pMB1/pBR322/pUC origin of replication
   4748..5608    -  CDS            AmpR: β-lactamase; bla; confers resistance to ampicillin, carbenicillin, and related antibiotics
   5609..5713    -  promoter       AmpR promoter: bla
