[The description below was written by a language model from this plasmid's Addgene catalogue record and pLannotate feature annotations shown in this document.]
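Description:
pCAG-nDsRedFL-intron is a 5.7 kb mammalian expression plasmid built on the pCAGGS backbone. It serves as a host vector for expressing a microRNA precursor from within the intron of a fluorescent reporter transcript. It is propagated in E. coli through a high-copy ColE1/pUC-type origin and selected with ampicillin through the bla gene and its own promoter. The backbone also carries remnants of lac regulatory sequences and an SV40 origin with an adjacent SV40 polyadenylation signal. The SV40 origin can support episomal replication in cells that supply large T antigen.

The expression cassette is driven by the CAG promoter, which is annotated as the CMV immediate-early enhancer, the chicken β-actin promoter and the chicken β-actin/rabbit β-globin chimeric intron. The cassette ends at the rabbit β-globin poly(A) signal. The payload is a DsRed reporter which, according to the catalogue entry, carries a nuclear localisation signal and a 3xFLAG tag, although the automated feature table does not annotate these two elements separately. The DsRed coding sequence is split in two. The upstream portion is annotated as a DsRed2 fragment and the downstream portion matched as a dTomato fragment, which most likely just reflects homology among Discosoma-derived proteins. Between them lies a second chimeric intron of adenovirus/immunoglobulin heavy chain origin. The short HBB fragment called upstream of the reporter is probably β-globin-derived sequence associated with the CAG cassette.

The record states that the inserted intron can be opened with EcoRV so that any pre-miRNA can be cloned into it. Splicing would then restore the reporter reading frame, so nuclear red fluorescence and the FLAG epitope mark cells that transcribe the miRNA-bearing intron. The associated study overexpressed neural miRNAs in the mouse retina in vivo.
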