Addgene plasmid #177804: pCAG-nDsRedFL-intron
Purpose: An intron is inserted into the DsRed gene with a nuclear transfer signal and a 3xFlag tag. The intron can be digested with EcoRV and any pre-miRNA can be inserted.
Depositing lab: Rikako Sanuki. Publication: Overexpression of neural miRNAs miR-9/9* and miR-124 suppresses differentiation to Muller glia and promotes differentiation to neurons in mouse retina in vivo. Suzuki F, Okuno M, Tanaka T, Sanuki R. Genes Cells. 2020 Nov;25(11):741-752. doi: 10.1111/gtc.12809. Epub 2020 Oct 21. PubMed 32979863.
Backbone
  Vector backbone: pCAGGS
  Vector type: Mammalian Expression
Growth in bacteria
  Bacterial resistance: Ampicillin, 100 μg/mL
  Growth temperature: 37°C
  Growth strain: DH5alpha
  Copy number: High Copy
Gene/Insert
  Gene/Insert name: intron
Terms and licenses: Academic/Nonprofit Terms; Industry Terms: Not Available to Industry
How to cite: pCAG-nDsRedFL-intron was a gift from Rikako Sanuki (Addgene plasmid # 177804 ; http://n2t.net/addgene:177804 ; RRID:Addgene_177804)
